>Addgene plasmid #58009 | mTagRFP-T-Cx43-7 | addgene full sequence | sequence record 183151 | Addgene NGS Result
CGTTACATAACTTACGGTAAATGGCCCGCCTGGCTGACCGCCCAACGACCCCCGCCCATTGACGTCAATA
ATGACGTATGTTCCCATAGTAACGCCAATAGGGACTTTCCATTGACGTCAATGGGTGGAGTATTTACGGT
AAACTGCCCACTTGGCAGTACATCAAGTGTATCATATGCCAAGTACGCCCCCTATTGACGTCAATGACGG
TAAATGGCCCGCCTGGCATTATGCCCAGTACATGACCTTATGGGACTTTCCTACTTGGCAGTACATCTAC
GTATTAGTCATCGCTATTACCATGGTGATGCGGTTTTGGCAGTACATCAATGGGCGTGGATAGCGGTTTG
ACTCACGGGGATTTCCAAGTCTCCACCCCATTGACGTCAATGGGAGTTTGTTTTGGCACCAAAATCAACG
GGACTTTCCAAAATGTCGTAACAACTCCGCCCCATTGACGCAAATGGGCGGTAGGCGTGTACGGTGGGAG
GTCTATATAAGCAGAGCTGGTTTAGTGAACCGTCAGATCCGCTAGCGCTACCGGACTCAGATCTCGAGCT
CAAGCTTCGAATTCGGCAGCACTTTTCTTTCATTGGGGGGAAGGCGTGAGGAAAGTACCAAACAGCAGCA
GACTTTTAAACTTTAAACAGACAGGTCTGAGAGCCTGAACTCTCATTTTTCCTTTGACTTCAGCCTCCAA
GGAGTTCCACCAACTTTGGCGCGCCGGCTTCACTTTCATTAAGTGAAAGAGAGGTGCCCAGACATGGGTG
ACTGGAGTGCCTTGGGGAAGCTTCTGGACAAGGTCCAAGCCTACTCCACCGCTGGAGGGAAGGTGTGGCT
GTCAGTGCTCTTCATATTCAGAATCCTGCTCCTGGGGACAGCTGTTGAGTCAGCTTGGGGTGATGAACAG
TCTGCCTTTCGCTGTAACACTCAACAACCTGGCTGCGAAAACGTCTGCTATGACAAGTCCTTCCCCATCT
CTCACGTGCGCTTCTGGGTCCTTCAGATCATATTCGTGTCTGTGCCCACACTCCTGTACTTGGCCCATGT
GTTCTATGTGATGAGGAAGGAAGAGAAGCTAAACAAGAAAGAAGAGGAGCTCAAAGTGGCCCAGACTGAC
GGGGTCAACGTGGAGATGCACCTGAAGCAGATTGAAATCAAGAAGTTCAAGTACGGGATTGAAGAGCACG
GCAAGGTGAAAATGAGGGGCGGCTTGCTGAGAACCTACATCATCAGCATCCTCTTCAAGTCTGTCTTCGA
GGTGGCCTTCCTGCTCATCCAGTGGTACATCTATGGGTTCAGCTTGAGCGCGGTCTACACCTGCAAGAGA
GATCCCTGCCCCCACCAGGTAGACTGCTTCCTCTCACGTCCCACGGAGAAAACCATCTTCATCATCTTCA
TGCTGGTGGTGTCCTTGGTGTCTCTCGCTTTGAACATCATTGAGCTCTTCTACGTCTTCTTCAAGGGCGT
TAAGGATCGCGTGAAGGGAAGAAGCGATCCTTACCACGCCACCACTGGCCCACTGAGCCCATCAAAAGAC
TGCGGATCTCCAAAATACGCCTACTTCAATGGCTGCTCCTCACCAACGGCTCCACTCTCGCCTATGTCTC
CTCCTGGGTACAAGCTGGTTACTGGTGACAGAAACAATTCCTCGTGCCGCAATTACAACAAGCAAGCTAG
CGAGCAAAACTGGGCGAACTACAGCGCAGAGCAAAATCGCATGGGGCAGGCCGGAAGCACCATCTCCAAC
TCGCACGCCCAGCCGTTCGATTTCCCCGACGACAACCAGAATGCCAAAAAAGTTGCTGCTGGACATGAAC
TCCAGCCATTAGCCATCGTGGACCAACGACCTTCCAGCAGAGCCAGCAGCCGCGCCAGCAGCAGGCCTCG
GCCTGATGACCTGGAGATTGCGGATCCACCGGTCGCCACCATGGTGTCTAAGGGCGAAGAGCTGATTAAG
GAGAACATGCACATGAAGCTGTACATGGAGGGCACCGTGAACAACCACCACTTCAAGTGCACATCCGAGG
GCGAAGGCAAGCCCTACGAGGGCACCCAGACCATGAGAATCAAGGTGGTCGAGGGCGGCCCTCTCCCCTT
CGCCTTCGACATCCTGGCTACCAGCTTCATGTACGGCAGCAGAACCTTCATCAACCACACCCAGGGCATC
CCCGATTTCTTTAAGCAGTCCTTCCCTGAGGGCTTCACATGGGAGAGAGTCACCACATACGAAGACGGGG
GCGTGCTGACCGCTACCCAGGACACCAGCCTCCAGGACGGCTGCCTCATCTACAACGTCAAGATCAGAGG
GGTGAACTTCCCATCCAACGGCCCTGTGATGCAGAAGAAAACACTCGGCTGGGAGGCCAACACCGAGATG
CTGTACCCCGCTGACGGCGGCCTGGAAGGCAGAACCGACATGGCCCTGAAGCTCGTGGGCGGGGGCCACC
TGATCTGCAACTTCAAGACCACATACAGATCCAAGAAACCCGCTAAGAACCTCAAGATGCCCGGCGTCTA
CTATGTGGACCACAGACTGGAAAGAATCAAGGAGGCCGACAAAGAGACCTACGTCGAGCAGCACGAGGTG
GCTGTGGCCAGATACTGCGACCTCCCTAGCAAACTGGGGCACAAACTTAATGGCATGGACGAGCTGTACA
AGTAAGCGGCCGCGACTCTAGATCATAATCAGCCATACCACATTTGTAGAGGTTTTACTTGCTTTAAAAA
ACCTCCCACACCTCCCCCTGAACCTGAAACATAAAATGAATGCAATTGTTGTTGTTAACTTGTTTATTGC
AGCTTATAATGGTTACAAATAAAGCAATAGCATCACAAATTTCACAAATAAAGCATTTTTTTCACTGCAT
TCTAGTTGTGGTTTGTCCAAACTCATCAATGTATCTTAAGGCGTAAATTGTAAGCGTTAATATTTTGTTA
AAATTCGCGTTAAATTTTTGTTAAATCAGCTCATTTTTTAACCAATAGGCCGAAATCGGCAAAATCCCTT
ATAAATCAAAAGAATAGACCGAGATAGGGT
[37 nt withheld, positions 3041-3077]
AAAGAACGTGGACTCCAACGTCAAAGG
[49 nt withheld, positions 3105-3153]
T
[91 nt withheld, positions 3155-3245]
G
[124 nt withheld, positions 3247-3370]
CAGGTGGCACTTTTCGGGGAAATGTGCGCGGAACCCCTATTTGTTTATTTTTCTAAATACATTCAAATAT
GTATCCGCTCATGAGACAATAACCCTGATAAATGCTTCAATAATATTGAAAAAGGAAGAGTCCTGAGGCG
GAAAGAACCAGCTGTGGAATGTGTGTCAGTTAGGGTGTGGAAAGTCCCCAGGCTCCCCAGCAGGCAGAAG
TATGCAAAGCATGCATCTCAATTAGTCAGCAACCAGGTGTGGAAAGTCCCCAGGCTCCCCAGCAGGCAGA
AGTATGCAAAGCATGCATCTCAATTAGTCAGCAACCATAGTCCCGCCCCTAACTCCGCCCATCCCGCCCC
TAACTCCGCCCAGTTCCGCCCATTCTCCGCCCCATGGCTGACTAATTTTTTTTATTTATGCAGAGGCCGA
GGCCGCCTCGGCCTCTGAGCTATTCCAGAAGTAGTGAGGAGGCTTTTTTGGAGGCCTAGGCTTTTGCAAA
GATCGATCAAGAGACAGGATGAGGATCGTTTCGCATGATTGAACAAGATGGATTGCACGCAGGTTCTCCG
GCCGCTTGGGTGGAGAGGCTATTCGGCTATGACTGGGCACAACAGACAATCGGCTGCTCTGATGCCGCCG
TGTTCCGGCTGTCAGCGCAGGGGCGCCCGGTTCTTTTTGTCAAGACCGACCTGTCCGGTGCCCTGAATGA
ACTGCAAGACGAGGCAGCGCGGCTATCGTGGCTGGCCACGACGGGCGTTCCTTGCGCAGCTGTGCTCGAC
GTTGTCACTGAAGCGGGAAGGGACTGGCTGCTATTGGGCGAAGTGCCGGGGCAGGATCTCCTGTCATCTC
ACCTTGCTCCTGCCGAGAAAGTATCCATCATGGCTGATGCAATGCGGCGGCTGCATACGCTTGATCCGGC
TACCTGCCCATTCGACCACCAAGCGAAACATCGCATCGAGCGAGCACGTACTCGGATGGAAGCCGGTCTT
GTCGATCAGGATGATCTGGACGAAGAGCATCAGGGGCTCGCGCCAGCCGAACTGTTCGCCAGGCTCAAGG
CGAGCATGCCCGACGGCGAGGATCTCGTCGTGACCCATGGCGATGCCTGCTTGCCGAATATCATGGTGGA
AAATGGCCGCTTTTCTGGATTCATCGACTGTGGCCGGCTGGGTGTGGCGGACCGCTATCAGGACATAGCG
TTGGCTACCCGTGATATTGCTGAAGAGCTTGGCGGCGAATGGGCTGACCGCTTCCTCGTGCTTTACGGTA
TCGCCGCTCCCGATTCGCAGCGCATCGCCTTCTATCGCCTTCTTGACGAGTTCTTCTGAGCGGGACTCTG
GGGTTCGAAATGACCGACCAAGCGACGCCCAACCTGCCATCACGAGATTTCGATTCCACCGCCGCCTTCT
ATGAAAGGTTGGGCTTCGGAATCGTTTTCCGGGACGCCGGCTGGATGATCCTCCAGCGCGGGGATCTCAT
GCTGGAGTTCTTCGCCCACCCTAGGGGGAGGCTAACTGAAACACGGAAGGAGACAATACCGGAAGGAACC
CGCGCTATGACGGCAATAAAAAGACAGAATAAAACGCACGGTGTTGGGTCGTTTGTTCATAAACGCGGGG
TTCGGTCCCAGGGCTGGCACTCTGTCGATACCCCACCGAGACCCCATTGGGGCCAATACGCCCGCGTTTC
TTCCTTTTCCCCACCCCACCCCCCAAGTTCGGGTGAAGGCCCAGGGCTCGCAGCCAACGTCGGGGCGGCA
GGCCCTGCCATAGCCTCAGGTTACTCATATATACTTTAGATTGATTTAAAACTTCATTTTTAATTTAAAA
GGATCTAGGTGAAGATCCTTTTTGATAATCTCATGACCAAAATCCCTTAACGTGAGTTTTCGTTCCACTG
AGCGTCAGACCCCGTAGAAAAGATCAAAGGATCTTCTTGAGATCCTTTTTTTCTGCGCGTAATCTGCTGC
TTGCAAACAAAAAAACCACCGCTACCAGCGGTGGTTTGTTTGCCGGATCAAGAGCTACCAACTCTTTTTC
CGAAGGTAACTGGCTTCAGCAGAGCGCAGATACCAAATACTGTTCTTCTAGTGTAGCCGTAGTTAGGCCA
CCACTTCAAGAACTCTGTAGCACCGCCTACATACCTCGCTCTGCTAATCCTGTTACCAGTGGCTGCTGCC
AGTGGCGATAAGTCGTGTCTTACCGGGTTGGACTCAAGACGATAGTTACCGGATAAGGCGCAGCGGTCGG
GCTGAACGGGGGGTTCGTGCACACAGCCCAGCTTGGAGCGAACGACCTACACCGAACTGAGATACCTACA
GCGTGAGCTATGAGAAAGCGCCACGCTTCCCGAAGGGAGAAAGGCGGACAGGTATCCGGTAAGCGGCAGG
GTCGGAACAGGAGAGCGCACGAGGGAGCTTCCAGGGGGAAACGCCTGGTATCTTTATAGTCCTGTCGGGT
TTCGCCACCTCTGACTTGAGCGTCGATTTTTGTGATGCTCGTCAGGGGGGCGGAGCCTATGGAAAAACGC
CAGCAACGCGGCCTTTTTACGGTTCCTGGCCTTTTGCTGGCCTTTTGCTCACATGTTCTTTCCTGCGTTA
TCCCCTGATTCTGTGGATAACCGTATTACCGCCATGCATTAGTTATTAATAGTAATCAATTACGGGGTCA
TTAGTTCATAGCCCATATATGGAGTTCCG
Features (pLannotate 1.2.2; 16 found; start..end, strand, type, name):
      1..304     +  enhancer       CMV enhancer: human cytomegalovirus immediate early enhancer
    305..508     +  promoter       CMV promoter: human cytomegalovirus (CMV) immediate early promoter
    562..765     +  ncRNA          IRES Cx43: Accession: RF00487 - Connexin-43 internal ribosome entry site (IRES)
    764..1909    +  CDS            Gja1: CXA1_RAT - Also known as Cxn-43. Experimental evidence at protein level: Swiss-Prot protein existence level 1. Gap junction protein that acts as a regulator of bladder capacity. A gap junction consists of a cluster of closely packed pairs of transmembrane channels, the connexons, through which materials of low MW diffuse from one cell to a neighboring cell. Negative regulator of bladder functional capacity: acts by enhancing intercellular electrical and chemical transmission, thus sensitizing bladder muscles to cholinergic neural stimuli and causing them to contract (By similarity). May play a
   1931..2662    +  CDS            TagRFP-T: TagRFP-T is a basic (constitutively fluorescent) red fluorescent protein published in 2008, derived from Entacmaea quadricolor. It has low acid sensitivity.
   2681..2764    +  CDS            large T antigen (fragment): large T antigen from SV40 (simian virus 40)
   2787..2908    +  polyA_signal   SV40 poly(A) signal: SV40 polyadenylation signal
   2942..3370    -  rep_origin     f1 ori (sequence partly withheld): f1 bacteriophage origin of replication; arrow indicates direction of (+) strand synthesis
   3397..3501    +  promoter       AmpR promoter: bla
   3503..3860    +  promoter       SV40 promoter: SV40 enhancer and early promoter
   3895..4689    +  CDS            NeoR/KanR: aminoglycoside phosphotransferase from Tn5; aph(3')-II (or nptII); confers resistance to neomycin, kanamycin, and G418 (Geneticin®)
   4710..4862    +  CDS            ble (fragment): BLE_KLEPN - Experimental evidence at protein level: Swiss-Prot protein existence level 1. Binding protein with a strong affinity to the bleomycin family of antibiotics. Binds to CL990; an antimitotic-antibiotic compound. From Klebsiella pneumoniae.
   4921..4968    +  polyA_signal   HSV TK poly(A) signal: herpes simplex virus thymidine kinase polyadenylation signal (Cole and Stacy, 1985)
   5059..5075    -  polyA_signal   bGH poly(A) signal (fragment): bovine growth hormone polyadenylation signal
   5297..5885    +  rep_origin     ori: high-copy-number ColE1/pMB1/pBR322/pUC origin of replication
   6000..6059    +  enhancer       CMV enhancer (fragment): human cytomegalovirus immediate early enhancer
