[The description below was written by a language model from this plasmid's Addgene catalogue record and pLannotate feature annotations shown in this document.]
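Description:
mTagRFP-T-Cx43-7 is a mammalian expression plasmid that produces rat connexin 43 (Gja1, alpha-1 connexin) fused to the red fluorescent protein TagRFP-T, for labelling gap junctions in living or fixed cells. The sequenced construct is about 6.1 kb and has the layout of an N1-style fluorescent protein fusion vector. A high-copy ColE1/pUC origin supports propagation in E. coli, and an f1 origin is also present. A single NeoR/KanR gene (Tn5 aminoglycoside phosphotransferase) sits behind tandem bacterial (bla-type) and SV40 early promoters and ends in an HSV TK polyadenylation signal. This one marker therefore gives kanamycin resistance in bacteria and G418 selection in mammalian cells.

The expression cassette is driven by the human CMV immediate-early enhancer and promoter. Downstream, the annotation identifies a stretch of connexin 43 5' untranslated sequence that matches the reported Cx43 IRES element, which indicates that some native leader sequence was carried along with the cDNA. The Cx43 coding sequence follows, and TagRFP-T lies shortly after it. The fluorescent protein is therefore at the C-terminus of connexin 43, joined by a short linker; the "7" in the name probably refers to linker length, though the record does not state this. An SV40 polyadenylation signal terminates the transcript. The short large T antigen, ble and bGH hits are small fragments, probably vector remnants rather than functional parts.

TagRFP-T is a photostable monomeric variant derived from an Entacmaea quadricolor protein, with recorded excitation and emission maxima of 555 and 584 nm. The fusion is used as a localization marker for imaging gap junction plaques and connexin trafficking by fluorescence microscopy, in transient transfections or G418-selected stable lines.
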