Addgene plasmid #58009: mTagRFP-T-Cx43-7
Purpose: Localization: Gap Junctions, Excitation: 555, Emission: 584
Depositing lab: Michael Davidson. Depositing organization: Florida State University, Tallahassee. Publication: Improving the photostability of bright monomeric orange and red fluorescent proteins. Shaner NC, Lin MZ, McKeown MR, Steinbach PA, Hazelwood KL, Davidson MW, Tsien RY. Nat Methods. 2008 Jun;5(6):545-51. doi: 10.1038/nmeth.1209. Epub 2008 May 4. PubMed 18454154.
Backbone
  Vector backbone: mTagRFP
  Backbone size w/o insert (bp): 4750
  Vector type: Mammalian Expression
  Selectable markers: Neomycin (select with G418)
Growth in bacteria
  Bacterial resistance: Kanamycin, 50 μg/mL
  Growth temperature: 37°C
  Growth strain: DH5alpha
  Copy number: High Copy
Gene/Insert
  Gene/Insert name: Cx43 (alt names: Rat Alpha-1 Connexin 43; NM_012567.2)
  Species: R. norvegicus (rat)
  Promoter: CMV
  Tag / fusion protein: mTagRFP
  Cloning method: Unknown
  Sequencing primers: 5′ CMV-F; 3′ SV40pA-R
Terms and licenses: Academic/Nonprofit Terms; Industry Terms
Depositor comments: R. norvegicus (rat) Alpha-1 Connexin 43. Excitation = 555; Emission = 584
How to cite: mTagRFP-T-Cx43-7 was a gift from Michael Davidson (Addgene plasmid # 58009 ; http://n2t.net/addgene:58009 ; RRID:Addgene_58009)
