>Addgene plasmid #58009 | mTagRFP-T-Cx43-7 | depositor partial sequence | sequence record 89159 | insert sequence
CGTCAGATCCGCTAGCGCTACCGGACTCAGATCTCGAGCTCAAGCTTCGAATTCGGCAGCACTTTTCTTT
CATTGGGGGGAAGGCGTGAGGAAAGTACCAAACAGCAGCAGACTTTTAAACTTTAAACAGACAGGTCTGA
GAGCCTGAACTCTCATTTTTCCTTTGACTTCAGCCTCCAAGGAGTTCCACCAACTTTGGCGCGCCGGCTT
CACTTTCATTAAGTGAAAGAGAGGTGCCCAGACATGGGTGACTGGAGTGCCTTGGGGAAGCTTCTGGACA
AGGTCCAAGCCTACTCCACCGCTGGAGGGAAGGTGTGGCTGTCAGTGCTCTTCATATTCAGAATCCTGCT
CCTGGGGACAGCTGTTGAGTCAGCTTGGGGTGATGAACAGTCTGCCTTTCGCTGTAACACTCAACAACCT
GGCTGCGAAAACGTCTGCTATGACAAGTCCTTCCCCATCTCTCACGTGCGCTTCTGGGTCCTTCAGATCA
TATTCGTGTCTGTGCCCACACTCCTGTACTTGGCCCATGTGTTCTATGTGATGAGGAAGGAAGAGAAGCT
AAACAAGAAAGAAGAGGAGCTCAAAGTGGCCCAGACTGACGGGGTCAACGTGGAGATGCACCTGAAGCAG
ATTGAAATCAAGAAGTTCAAGTACGGGATTGAAGAGCACGGCAAGGTGAAAATGAGGGGCGGCTTGCTGA
GAACCTACATCATCAGCATCCTCTTCAAGTCTGTCTTCGAGGTGGCCTTCCTGCTCATCCAGTGGTACAT
CTATGGGTTCAGCTTGAGCGCGGTCTACACCTGCAAGAGAGATCCCTGCCCCCACCAGGTAGACTGCTTC
CTCTCACGTCCCACGGAGAAAACCATCTTCATCATCTTCATGCTGGTGGTGTCCTTGGTGTCTCTCGCTT
TGAACATCATTGAGCTCTTCTACGTCTTCTTCAAAGGCGTTAAGGATCGCGTGAAGGGAAGAAGCGATCC
TTACCACGCCACCACTGGCCCACTGAGCCCATCAAAAGACTGCGGATCTCCAAAATACGCCTACTTCAAT
GGCTGCTCCTCACCAACGGCTCCACTCTCGCCTATGTCTCCTCCTGGGTACAAGCTGGTTACTGGTGACA
GAAACAATTCCTCGTGCCGCAATTACAACAAGCAAGCTAGCGAGCAAAACTGGGCGAACTACAGCGCAGA
GCAAAATCGCATGGGGCAGGCCGGAAGCACCATCTCCAACTCGCACGCCCAGCCGTTCGATTTCCCCGAC
GACAACCAGAATGCCAAAAAAGTTGCTGCTGGACATGAACTCCAGCCATTAGCCATCGTGGACCAACGAC
CTTCCAGCAGAGCCAGCAGCCGCGCCAGCAGCAGGCCTCGGCCTGATGACCTGGAGATTGCGGATCCACC
GGTCGCCACCATGGTGTCTAAGGGCGAAGAGCTGATTAAGGAGAACATGCACATGAAGCTGTACATGGAG
GGCACCGTGAACAACCACCACTTCAAGTGCACATCCGAGGGCGAAGGCAAGCCCTACGAGGGCACCCAGA
CCATGAGAATCAAGGTGGTCGAGGGCGGCCCTCTCCCCTTCGCCTTCGACATCCTGGCTACCAGCTTCAT
GTACGGCAGCAGAACCTTCATCAACCACACCCAGGGCATCCCCGATTTCTTTAAGCAGTCCTTCCCTGAG
GGCTTCACATGGGAGAGAGTCACCACATACGAAGACGGGGGCGTGCTGACCGCTACCCAGGACACCAGCC
TCCAGGACGGCTGCCTCATCTACAACGTCAAGATCAGAGGGGTGAACTTCCCATCCAACGGCCCTGTGAT
GCAGAAGAAAACACTCGGCTGGGAGGCCAACACCGAGATGCTGTACCCCGCTGACGGCGGCCTGGAAGGC
AGAACCGACATGGCCCTGAAGCTCGTGGGCGGGGGCCACCTGATCTGCAACTTCAAGACCACATACAGAT
CCAAGAAACCCGCTAAGAACCTCAAGATGCCCGGCGTCTACTATGTGGACCACAGACTGGAAAGAATCAA
GGAGGCCGACAAAGAGACCTACGTCGAGCAGCACGAGGTGGCTGTGGCCAGATACTGCGACCTCCCTAGC
AAACTGGGGCACAAACTTAATGGCATGGACGAGCTGTACAAGTAAGCGGCCGCGACTCTAGATCATAATC
AGCCATACCACAT
